Addgene plasmid #10920: pEXL flag Smad3
Depositing lab: Bob Weinberg. Publication: Transforming growth factor beta-induced phosphorylation of Smad3 is required for growth inhibition and transcriptional induction in epithelial cells. Liu X, Sun Y, Constantinescu SN, Karam E, Weinberg RA, Lodish HF. Proc Natl Acad Sci U S A. 1997 Sep 30. 94(20):10669-74. 10.1073/pnas.94.20.10669 PubMed 9380693.
Backbone
  Vector backbone: pEXL (derived from pEGFP-N1)
  Backbone manufacturer: EGFP-N1 is from Clontech
  Backbone size w/o insert (bp): 4750
  Vector type: Mammalian Expression
  Selectable markers: Neomycin (select with G418)
Growth in bacteria
  Bacterial resistance: Kanamycin, 50 μg/mL
  Growth temperature: 37°C
  Growth strain: DH5alpha
  Copy number: High Copy
Gene/Insert
  Gene/Insert name: Smad3
  Species: H. sapiens (human)
  Entrez Gene: SMAD3 (a.k.a. HSPC193, HsT17436, JV15-2, LDS1C, LDS3, MADH3, hMAD-3, hSMAD3, mad3)
  Tag / fusion protein: flag (N terminal on insert)
  Cloning method: Restriction Enzyme; 5′ cloning site EcoRI (not destroyed); 3′ cloning site NotI (not destroyed)
  Sequencing primers: 5′ CMV-Forward
Terms and licenses: Academic/Nonprofit Terms; Industry Terms: Not Available to Industry
Depositor comments: This is a modified version of pEGFP-N1 where the GFP is replaced with flag-Smad3.
How to cite: pEXL flag Smad3 was a gift from Bob Weinberg (Addgene plasmid # 10920 ; http://n2t.net/addgene:10920 ; RRID:Addgene_10920)
