[The description below was written by a language model from this plasmid's Addgene catalogue record.]
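Description:
pEXL flag Smad3 is a mammalian expression plasmid carrying human SMAD3 with an N-terminal FLAG epitope tag. The backbone, pEXL, is a derivative of the commercial pEGFP-N1 vector (about 4.75 kb without insert) in which the GFP coding sequence has been removed and replaced by the flag-Smad3 cassette, so no fluorescent fusion is produced. The insert was cloned by restriction digestion between EcoRI at the 5′ end and NotI at the 3′ end, and both sites remain intact, which allows the tagged cDNA to be excised or exchanged. The plasmid is maintained at high copy number in E. coli under kanamycin selection, and the same vector provides neomycin resistance so that stably transfected mammalian cells can be selected with G418.

The record does not explicitly name the promoter. However, the pEGFP-N1 parentage and the listing of a CMV-forward sequencing primer both point to expression from the CMV immediate-early promoter, which gives strong constitutive transcription in most mammalian cell lines. No feature table is provided, so other backbone elements such as the polyadenylation signal and origins cannot be confirmed from the record.

SMAD3 is a receptor-regulated Smad that is phosphorylated downstream of TGF-β receptor activation and then participates in transcriptional responses. The FLAG tag allows the exogenous protein to be detected or immunoprecipitated with anti-FLAG antibodies and distinguished from endogenous Smad3. According to the associated publication, the construct was used to study TGF-β-induced Smad3 phosphorylation and its role in growth inhibition and transcriptional induction in epithelial cells. It is suited to transient or stable overexpression experiments of that kind.
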