>Addgene plasmid #10920 | pEXL flag Smad3 | addgene partial sequence | sequence record 17892 | 10920 with CMV-Forward
TGACCGTCAGATCGCCTGGAGACGCCATCCACGCTGTTTTGACCTCCATAGAAGACACCGGGACCGATCC
AGCCTCCGCGGCCGGGAACGGTGCATTGGAACGCGGATTCCCCGTGCCAAGAGTGACGTAAGTACCGCCT
ATAGAGTCTATAGGCCCACCCCCTTGGCTTCGTTAGAACGCGGCTACAATTAATACATAACCTTATGTAT
CATACACATACGATTTAGGTGACACTATAGAATAACATCCACTTTGCCTTTCTCTCCACAGGTGTCCACT
CCCAGGTCCAACTGCACCTCGGTTCTATCGATTGAATTGATCTCGAGCTCAAGCTTCGAATTCTGCAGTC
GACGGTACCGCGGGCCCGGGATCCCAGTGTGGTGGTACGGGAATTCGCGTATCGATACCATGGACTACAA
GGACGACGATGACAAGGGTCGACTCATGTCGTCCATCCTGCCTTTCACTCCCCCGATCGTGAAGCGCCTG
CTGGGCTGGAAGAAGGGCGAGCAGAACGGGCAGGAGGAGAAATGGTGCGAGAAGGCGGTCAAGAGCCTGG
TCAAGAAACTCAAGAAGACGGGGCAGCTGGACGAGCTGGAGAAGGCCATCACCACGCAGAACGTCAACAC
CAAGTGCATCACCATCCCCAGGTCCCTGGATGGCCGGTTGCAGGTGTCCCATCGGAAGGGGCTCCCTCAT
GTCATCTACTGCCGCCTGTGGCGATGGCCAGACCTGCACAGCCACCACGAGCTGCGGGCCATGGAGCTGT
GTGAGTTCGCCTTCAATATGAAGAAGGACGAGGTCTGCGTGAATCCCTACCACTACCAGAGAGTAGAGAC
ACCAGTTCTACCTCCTGTGTTGGTGCCACGCCACACAGAGATCCCGGCCGAGTTCCCCCCACTGGACGAC
TACAGCCATTCCATCCCCGAAAAC
